Addgene plasmid #170572: Cyto-V5-APEX2
Purpose: Expresses APEX2 in cytosol
Depositing lab: James Olzmann. Depositing organization: University of California, Berkeley. Publication: A Proximity Labeling Strategy Provides Insights into the Composition and Dynamics of Lipid Droplet Proteomes. Bersuker K, Peterson CWH, To M, Sahl SJ, Savikhin V, Grossman EA, Nomura DK, Olzmann JA. Dev Cell. 2018 Jan 8;44(1):97-112.e7. doi: 10.1016/j.devcel.2017.11.020. Epub 2017 Dec 21. PubMed 29275994.
Backbone
  Vector backbone: pLenti CMV/TO Puro DEST
  Backbone manufacturer: Addgene Plasmid #17293
  Backbone size w/o insert (bp): 9594
  Total vector size (bp): 10389
  Vector type: Mammalian Expression, Lentiviral
  Selectable markers: Puromycin
Growth in bacteria
  Bacterial resistance: Ampicillin, 100 μg/mL
  Growth temperature: 37°C
  Growth strain: NEB Stable
  Copy number: Unknown
Gene/Insert
  Gene/Insert name: APEX2
  Species: soybean
  Insert size (bp): 795
  Promoter: CMV
  Tag / fusion protein: V5 (N terminal on insert)
  Cloning method: Unknown
  Sequencing primers: 5′ CMV forward; 3′ WPRE-R
Terms and licenses: Academic/Nonprofit Terms; Industry Terms: Not Available to Industry
How to cite: Cyto-V5-APEX2 was a gift from James Olzmann (Addgene plasmid # 170572 ; http://n2t.net/addgene:170572 ; RRID:Addgene_170572)
