[The description below was written by a language model from this plasmid's Addgene catalogue record and pLannotate feature annotations shown in this document.]
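Description:
Cyto-V5-APEX2 is a lentiviral mammalian expression plasmid built on the pLenti CMV/TO Puro DEST Gateway backbone and designed to express the engineered soybean ascorbate peroxidase APEX2 as a soluble cytosolic protein. In bacteria it is maintained through a high-copy ColE1/pUC-type origin and an ampicillin resistance gene; an f1 origin, an SV40 origin and remnants of lac and T7/T3 cloning elements are also present in the backbone. The catalogue lists a total size of about 10.4 kb, whereas the sequenced record used for annotation is 8,840 nt. The reason for this discrepancy is not stated.

The transfer cassette follows a third-generation layout. An RSV promoter drives a truncated HIV-1 5' LTR, followed by the Ψ packaging signal with a gag fragment, the RRE for Rev-dependent export, and the cPPT/CTS. A second truncated LTR and an SV40 polyadenylation signal close the viral genome. Inside it, the CMV enhancer/promoter is followed by two tet operator sites (the "TO" of the backbone), so expression is constitutive in ordinary cells but can be repressed and made tetracycline/doxycycline-inducible in cells expressing Tet repressor. The APEX2 coding sequence sits between attB1 and attB2 sites left by Gateway recombination. The catalogue records an N-terminal V5 epitope tag, which is not separately annotated in the feature table. A WPRE downstream enhances transcript expression, and a PGK promoter drives puromycin N-acetyltransferase for selection of transduced cells.

The associated publication concerns proximity labeling of lipid droplet proteomes, an approach in which APEX2 biotinylates neighbouring proteins. An untargeted cytosolic APEX2 would plausibly serve there as a reference for organelle-targeted fusions, although the record itself states only cytosolic expression.
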