Features (pLannotate 1.2.2; 32 found; start..end, strand, type, name):
      1..227     +  promoter       RSV promoter: Rous sarcoma virus enhancer/promoter
    228..408     +  LTR            5' LTR (truncated): truncated 5' long terminal repeat (LTR) from HIV-1
    455..580     +  misc_feature   HIV-1 Ψ: packaging signal of human immunodeficiency virus type 1
    564..927     +  CDS            HIV-1 gag (fragment): gag protein from human immunodeficiency virus 1; gag
   1073..1306    +  misc_feature   RRE: The Rev response element (RRE) of HIV-1 allows for Rev-dependent mRNA export from the nucleus to the cytoplasm.
   1683..1783    +  CDS            Rev (fragment): human immunodeficiency virus 1 (HIV-1) Rev protein; rev; enhances nuclear export of unspliced and incompletely spliced viral mRNAs
   1802..1918    +  misc_feature   cPPT/CTS: central polypurine tract and central termination sequence of HIV-1
   1941..2244    +  enhancer       CMV enhancer: human cytomegalovirus immediate early enhancer
   2245..2448    +  promoter       CMV promoter: human cytomegalovirus (CMV) immediate early promoter
   2450..2469    +  promoter       PLtetO-1 promoter (fragment): modified phage lambda PL promoter with tet operator sites (Lutz and Bujard, 1997)
   2471..2490    +  promoter       PLtetO-1 promoter (fragment): modified phage lambda PL promoter with tet operator sites (Lutz and Bujard, 1997)
   2530..2554    +  protein_bind   attB1: mutant version of attB; recombination site for the Gateway® BP reaction BP Clonase™
   2654..3400    +  CDS            APEX2: soybean ascorbate peroxidase, engineered to serve as a monomeric tag for electron microscopy and live-cell proteomics (Lam et al., 2015) more active than the original APEX due to the A134P mutation
   3445..3469    -  protein_bind   attB2: mutant version of attB; recombination site for the Gateway® BP reaction BP Clonase™
   3500..4088    +  misc_feature   WPRE: woodchuck hepatitis virus posttranscriptional regulatory element
   4102..4601    +  promoter       PGK promoter: mouse phosphoglycerate kinase 1 promoter
   4622..5221    +  CDS            PuroR: puromycin N-acetyltransferase; pac from Streptomyces alboniger; confers resistance to puromycin
   5289..5426    +  CDS            nef (fragment): NEF_HV1LA - Experimental evidence at protein level: Swiss-Prot protein existence level 1. Extracellular Nef protein targets CD4(+) T-lymphocytes for apoptosis by interacting with CXCR4 surface receptors. From Human immunodeficiency virus type 1 group M subtype B (isolate Lai) (HIV-1).
   5412..5592    +  LTR            5' LTR (truncated): truncated 5' long terminal repeat (LTR) from HIV-1
   5664..5785    +  polyA_signal   SV40 poly(A) signal: SV40 polyadenylation signal
   5825..5960    +  rep_origin     SV40 ori: SV40 origin of replication
   5981..5999    -  promoter       T7 promoter: promoter for bacteriophage T7 RNA polymerase
   6007..6162    +  CDS            lacZα (fragment): LacZα fragment of β-galactosidase; lacZ fragment
   6167..6595    +  rep_origin     f1 ori (sequence partly withheld): f1 bacteriophage origin of replication; arrow indicates direction of (+) strand synthesis
   6648..6752    +  promoter       AmpR promoter: bla
   6753..7613    +  CDS            AmpR: β-lactamase; bla; confers resistance to ampicillin, carbenicillin, and related antibiotics
   7784..8372    +  rep_origin     ori: high-copy-number ColE1/pMB1/pBR322/pUC origin of replication
   8555..8647    +  CDS            lacI (fragment): lac repressor; lacI; The lac repressor binds to the lac operator to inhibit transcription in E. coli. This inhibition can be relieved by adding lactose or isopropyl-β-D-thiogalactopyranoside (IPTG).
   8660..8681    +  protein_bind   CAP binding site: CAP binding activates transcription in the presence of cAMP. E. coli catabolite activator protein
   8696..8726    +  promoter       lac promoter: promoter for the E. coli lac operon
   8734..8750    +  protein_bind   lac operator: The lac repressor binds to the lac operator to inhibit transcription in E. coli. This inhibition can be relieved by adding lactose or isopropyl-β-D-thiogalactopyranoside (IPTG). lac repressor encoded by lacI
   8795..8813    +  promoter       T3 promoter: promoter for bacteriophage T3 RNA polymerase
>Addgene plasmid #170572 | Cyto-V5-APEX2 | addgene full sequence | sequence record 352016 | Addgene NGS Result
TGTAGTCTTATGCAATACTCTTGTAGTCTTGCAACATGGTAACGATGAGTTAGCAACATGCCTTACAAGG
AGAGAAAAAGCACCGTGCATGCCGATTGGTGGAAGTAAGGTGGTACGATCGTGCCTTATTAGGAAGGCAA
CAGACGGGTCTGACATGGATTGGACGAACCACTGAATTGCCGCATTGCAGAGATATTGTATTTAAGTGCC
TAGCTCGATACATAAACGGGTCTCTCTGGTTAGACCAGATCTGAGCCTGGGAGCTCTCTGGCTAACTAGG
GAACCCACTGCTTAAGCCTCAATAAAGCTTGCCTTGAGTGCTTCAAGTAGTGTGTGCCCGTCTGTTGTGT
GACTCTGGTAACTAGAGATCCCTCAGACCCTTTTAGTCAGTGTGGAAAATCTCTAGCAGTGGCGCCCGAA
CAGGGACTTGAAAGCGAAAGGGAAACCAGAGGAGCTCTCTCGACGCAGGACTCGGCTTGCTGAAGCGCGC
ACGGCAAGAGGCGAGGGGCGGCGACTGGTGAGTACGCCAAAAATTTTGACTAGCGGAGGCTAGAAGGAGA
GAGATGGGTGCGAGAGCGTCAGTATTAAGCGGGGGAGAATTAGATCGCGATGGGAAAAAATTCGGTTAAG
GCCAGGGGGAAAGAAAAAATATAAATTAAAACATATAGTATGGGCAAGCAGGGAGCTAGAACGATTCGCA
GTTAATCCTGGCCTGTTAGAAACATCAGAAGGCTGTAGACAAATACTGGGACAGCTACAACCATCCCTTC
AGACAGGATCAGAAGAACTTAGATCATTATATAATACAGTAGCAACCCTCTATTGTGTGCATCAAAGGAT
AGAGATAAAAGACACCAAGGAAGCTTTAGACAAGATAGAGGAAGAGCAAAACAAAAGTAAGACCACCGCA
CAGCAAGCGGCCGCTGATCTTCAGACCTGGAGGAGGAGATATGAGGGACAATTGGAGAAGTGAATTATAT
AAATATAAAGTAGTAAAAATTGAACCATTAGGAGTAGCACCCACCAAGGCAAAGAGAAGAGTGGTGCAGA
GAGAAAAAAGAGCAGTGGGAATAGGAGCTTTGTTCCTTGGGTTCTTGGGAGCAGCAGGAAGCACTATGGG
CGCAGCGTCAATGACGCTGACGGTACAGGCCAGACAATTATTGTCTGGTATAGTGCAGCAGCAGAACAAT
TTGCTGAGGGCTATTGAGGCGCAACAGCATCTGTTGCAACTCACAGTCTGGGGCATCAAGCAGCTCCAGG
CAAGAATCCTGGCTGTGGAAAGATACCTAAAGGATCAACAGCTCCTGGGGATTTGGGGTTGCTCTGGAAA
ACTCATTTGCACCACTGCTGTGCCTTGGAATGCTAGTTGGAGTAATAAATCTCTGGAACAGATTTGGAAT
CACACGACCTGGATGGAGTGGGACAGAGAAATTAACAATTACACAAGCTTAATACACTCCTTAATTGAAG
AATCGCAAAACCAGCAAGAAAAGAATGAACAAGAATTATTGGAATTAGATAAATGGGCAAGTTTGTGGAA
TTGGTTTAACATAACAAATTGGCTGTGGTATATAAAATTATTCATAATGATAGTAGGAGGCTTGGTAGGT
TTAAGAATAGTTTTTGCTGTACTTTCTATAGTGAATAGAGTTAGGCAGGGATATTCACCATTATCGTTTC
AGACCCACCTCCCAACCCCGAGGGGACCCGACAGGCCCGAAGGAATAGAAGAAGAAGGTGGAGAGAGAGA
CAGAGACAGATCCATTCGATTAGTGAACGGATCTCGACGGTATCGGTTAACTTTTAAAAGAAAAGGGGGG
ATTGGGGGGTACAGTGCAGGGGAAAGAATAGTAGACATAATAGCAACAGACATACAAACTAAAGAATTAC
AAAAACAAATTACAAAATTCAAAATTTTATCGATAAGCTTGGGAGTTCCGCGTTACATAACTTACGGTAA
ATGGCCCGCCTGGCTGACCGCCCAACGACCCCCGCCCATTGACGTCAATAATGACGTATGTTCCCATAGT
AACGCCAATAGGGACTTTCCATTGACGTCAATGGGTGGAGTATTTACGGTAAACTGCCCACTTGGCAGTA
CATCAAGTGTATCATATGCCAAGTACGCCCCCTATTGACGTCAATGACGGTAAATGGCCCGCCTGGCATT
ATGCCCAGTACATGACCTTATGGGACTTTCCTACTTGGCAGTACATCTACGTATTAGTCATCGCTATTAC
CATGGTGATGCGGTTTTGGCAGTACATCAATGGGCGTGGATAGCGGTTTGACTCACGGGGATTTCCAAGT
CTCCACCCCATTGACGTCAATGGGAGTTTGTTTTGGCACCAAAATCAACGGGACTTTCCAAAATGTCGTA
ACAACTCCGCCCCATTGACGCAAATGGGCGGTAGGCGTGTACGGTGGGAGGTCTATATAAGCAGAGCTCT
CCCTATCAGTGATAGAGATCTCCCTATCAGTGATAGAGATCGTCGACTAGTCCAGTGTGGTGGAATTCTG
CAGATATCAACAAGTTTGTACAAAAAAGCAGGCTTTAAAGGAACCAATTCAGTCGACTGGATCCGGTACC
GAATTCGCGGCCGCCACCATGGGCAAGCCCATCCCCAACCCCCTGCTGGGCCTGGACAGCACCGGAAAGT
CTTACCCAACTGTGAGTGCTGATTACCAGGACGCCGTTGAGAAGGCGAAGAAGAAGCTCAGAGGCTTCAT
CGCTGAGAAGAGATGCGCTCCTCTAATGCTCCGTTTGGCATTCCACTCTGCTGGAACCTTTGACAAGGGC
ACGAAGACCGGTGGACCCTTCGGAACCATCAAGCACCCTGCCGAACTGGCTCACAGCGCTAACAACGGTC
TTGACATCGCTGTTAGGCTTTTGGAGCCACTCAAGGCGGAGTTCCCTATTTTGAGCTACGCCGATTTCTA
CCAGTTGGCTGGCGTTGTTGCCGTTGAGGTCACGGGTGGACCTAAGGTTCCATTCCACCCTGGAAGAGAG
GACAAGCCTGAGCCACCACCAGAGGGTCGCTTGCCCGATCCCACTAAGGGTTCTGACCATTTGAGAGATG
TGTTTGGCAAAGCTATGGGGCTTACTGACCAAGATATCGTTGCTCTATCTGGGGGTCACACTATTGGAGC
TGCACACAAGGAGCGTTCTGGATTTGAGGGTCCCTGGACCTCTAATCCTCTTATTTTCGACAACTCATAC
TTCACGGAGTTGTTGAGTGGTGAGAAGGAAGGTCTCCTTCAGCTACCTTCTGACAAGGCTCTTTTGTCTG
ACCCTGTATTCCGCCCTCTCGTTGATAAATATGCAGCGGACGAAGATGCCTTCTTTGCTGATTACGCTGA
GGCTCACCAAAAGCTTTCCGAGCTTGGGTTTGCTGATGCCTAAGCTAGCGGTACCGAATTCGGATCCTGA
CTCGAGATATCTAGACCCAGCTTTCTTGTACAAAGTGGTTGATATCCAGCACAGTGGCGGCCGCTCGACA
ATCAACCTCTGGATTACAAAATTTGTGAAAGATTGACTGGTATTCTTAACTATGTTGCTCCTTTTACGCT
ATGTGGATACGCTGCTTTAATGCCTTTGTATCATGCTATTGCTTCCCGTATGGCTTTCATTTTCTCCTCC
TTGTATAAATCCTGGTTGCTGTCTCTTTATGAGGAGTTGTGGCCCGTTGTCAGGCAACGTGGCGTGGTGT
GCACTGTGTTTGCTGACGCAACCCCCACTGGTTGGGGCATTGCCACCACCTGTCAGCTCCTTTCCGGGAC
TTTCGCTTTCCCCCTCCCTATTGCCACGGCGGAACTCATCGCCGCCTGCCTTGCCCGCTGCTGGACAGGG
GCTCGGCTGTTGGGCACTGACAATTCCGTGGTGTTGTCGGGGAAGCTGACGTCCTTTCCATGGCTGCTCG
CCTGTGTTGCCACCTGGATTCTGCGCGGGACGTCCTTCTGCTACGTCCCTTCGGCCCTCAATCCAGCGGA
CCTTCCTTCCCGCGGCCTGCTGCCGGCTCTGCGGCCTCTTCCGCGTCTTCGCCTTCGCCCTCAGACGAGT
CGGATCTCCCTTTGGGCCGCCTCCCCGCCTGGAATTCTACCGGGTAGGGGAGGCGCTTTTCCCAAGGCAG
TCTGGAGCATGCGCTTTAGCAGCCCCGCTGGGCACTTGGCGCTACACAAGTGGCCTCTGGCCTCGCACAC
ATTCCACATCCACCGGTAGGCGCCAACCGGCTCCGTTCTTTGGTGGCCCCTTCGCGCCACCTTCTACTCC
TCCCCTAGTCAGGAAGTTCCCCCCCGCCCCGCAGCTCGCGTCGTGCAGGACGTGACAAATGGAAGTAGCA
CGTCTCACTAGTCTCGTGCAGATGGACAGCACCGCTGAGCAATGGAAGCGGGTAGGCCTTTGGGGCAGCG
GCCAATAGCAGCTTTGCTCCTTCGCTTTCTGGGCTCAGAGGCTGGGAAGGGGTGGGTCCGGGGGCGGGCT
CAGGGGCGGGCTCAGGGGCGGGGCGGGCGCCCGAAGGTCCTCCGGAGGCCCGGCATTCTGCACGCTTCAA
AAGCGCACGTCTGCCGCGCTGTTCTCCTCTTCCTCATCTCCGGGCCTTTCGACCTGCAGCCCAAGCTTAC
CATGACCGAGTACAAGCCCACGGTGCGCCTCGCCACCCGCGACGACGTCCCCAGGGCCGTACGCACCCTC
GCCGCCGCGTTCGCCGACTACCCCGCCACGCGCCACACCGTCGATCCGGACCGCCACATCGAGCGGGTCA
CCGAGCTGCAAGAACTCTTCCTCACGCGCGTCGGGCTCGACATCGGCAAGGTGTGGGTCGCGGACGACGG
CGCCGCGGTGGCGGTCTGGACCACGCCGGAGAGCGTCGAAGCGGGGGCGGTGTTCGCCGAGATCGGCCCG
CGCATGGCCGAGTTGAGCGGTTCCCGGCTGGCCGCGCAGCAACAGATGGAAGGCCTCCTGGCGCCGCACC
GGCCCAAGGAGCCCGCGTGGTTCCTGGCCACCGTCGGCGTCTCGCCCGACCACCAGGGCAAGGGTCTGGG
CAGCGCCGTCGTGCTCCCCGGAGTGGAGGCGGCCGAGCGCGCCGGGGTGCCCGCCTTCCTGGAGACCTCC
GCGCCCCGCAACCTCCCCTTCTACGAGCGGCTCGGCTTCACCGTCACCGCCGACGTCGAGGTGCCCGAAG
GACCGCGCACCTGGTGCATGACCCGCAAGCCCGGTGCCTGACGCCCGCCCCACGACCCGCAGCGCCCGAC
CGAAAGGAGCGCACGACCCCATGCATCTCGAGGGCCCGGTACCTTTAAGACCAATGACTTACAAGGCAGC
TGTAGATCTTAGCCACTTTTTAAAAGAAAAGGGGGGACTGGAAGGGCTAGCTCACTCCCAACGAAGACAA
GATCTGCTTTTTGCTTGTACTGGGTCTCTCTGGTTAGACCAGATCTGAGCCTGGGAGCTCTCTGGCTAAC
TAGGGAACCCACTGCTTAAGCCTCAATAAAGCTTGCCTTGAGTGCTTCAAGTAGTGTGTGCCCGTCTGTT
GTGTGACTCTGGTAACTAGAGATCCCTCAGACCCTTTTAGTCAGTGTGGAAAATCTCTAGCAGTAGTAGT
TCATGTCATCTTATTATTCAGTATTTATAACTTGCAAAGAAATGAATATCAGAGAGTGAGAGGAACTTGT
TTATTGCAGCTTATAATGGTTACAAATAAAGCAATAGCATCACAAATTTCACAAATAAAGCATTTTTTTC
ACTGCATTCTAGTTGTGGTTTGTCCAAACTCATCAATGTATCTTATCATGTCTGGCTCTAGCTATCCCGC
CCCTAACTCCGCCCATCCCGCCCCTAACTCCGCCCAGTTCCGCCCATTCTCCGCCCCATGGCTGACTAAT
TTTTTTTATTTATGCAGAGGCCGAGGCCGCCTCGGCCTCTGAGCTATTCCAGAAGTAGTGAGGAGGCTTT
TTTGGAGGCCTAGGGACGTACCCAATTCGCCCTATAGTGAGTCGTATTACGCGCGCTCACTGGCCGTCGT
TTTACAACGTCGTGACTGGGAAAACCCTGGCGTTACCCAACTTAATCGCCTTGCAGCACATCCCCCTTTC
GCCAGCTGGCGTAATAGCGAAGAGGCCCGCACCGATCGCCCTTCCCAACAGTTGCGCAGCCTGAATGGCG
AATGGG
[124 nt withheld, positions 6167-6290]
C
[91 nt withheld, positions 6292-6382]
A
[49 nt withheld, positions 6384-6432]
CCTTTGACGTTGGAGTCCACGTTCTTT
[37 nt withheld, positions 6460-6496]
ACCCTATCTCGGTCTATTCTTTTGATTTATAAGGGATTTTGCCGATTTCGGCCTATTGGTTAAAAAATGA
GCTGATTTAACAAAAATTTAACGCGAATTTTAACAAAATATTAACGCTTACAATTTAGGTGGCACTTTTC
GGGGAAATGTGCGCGGAACCCCTATTTGTTTATTTTTCTAAATACATTCAAATATGTATCCGCTCATGAG
ACAATAACCCTGATAAATGCTTCAATAATATTGAAAAAGGAAGAGTATGAGTATTCAACATTTCCGTGTC
GCCCTTATTCCCTTTTTTGCGGCATTTTGCCTTCCTGTTTTTGCTCACCCAGAAACGCTGGTGAAAGTAA
AAGATGCTGAAGATCAGTTGGGTGCACGAGTGGGTTACATCGAACTGGATCTCAACAGCGGTAAGATCCT
TGAGAGTTTTCGCCCCGAAGAACGTTTTCCAATGATGAGCACTTTTAAAGTTCTGCTATGTGGCGCGGTA
TTATCCCGTATTGACGCCGGGCAAGAGCAACTCGGTCGCCGCATACACTATTCTCAGAATGACTTGGTTG
AGTACTCACCAGTCACAGAAAAGCATCTTACGGATGGCATGACAGTAAGAGAATTATGCAGTGCTGCCAT
AACCATGAGTGATAACACTGCGGCCAACTTACTTCTGACAACGATCGGAGGACCGAAGGAGCTAACCGCT
TTTTTGCACAACATGGGGGATCATGTAACTCGCCTTGATCGTTGGGAACCGGAGCTGAATGAAGCCATAC
CAAACGACGAGCGTGACACCACGATGCCTGTAGCAATGGCAACAACGTTGCGCAAACTATTAACTGGCGA
ACTACTTACTCTAGCTTCCCGGCAACAATTAATAGACTGGATGGAGGCGGATAAAGTTGCAGGACCACTT
CTGCGCTCGGCCCTTCCGGCTGGCTGGTTTATTGCTGATAAATCTGGAGCCGGTGAGCGTGGGTCTCGCG
GTATCATTGCAGCACTGGGGCCAGATGGTAAGCCCTCCCGTATCGTAGTTATCTACACGACGGGGAGTCA
GGCAACTATGGATGAACGAAATAGACAGATCGCTGAGATAGGTGCCTCACTGATTAAGCATTGGTAACTG
TCAGACCAAGTTTACTCATATATACTTTAGATTGATTTAAAACTTCATTTTTAATTTAAAAGGATCTAGG
TGAAGATCCTTTTTGATAATCTCATGACCAAAATCCCTTAACGTGAGTTTTCGTTCCACTGAGCGTCAGA
CCCCGTAGAAAAGATCAAAGGATCTTCTTGAGATCCTTTTTTTCTGCGCGTAATCTGCTGCTTGCAAACA
AAAAAACCACCGCTACCAGCGGTGGTTTGTTTGCCGGATCAAGAGCTACCAACTCTTTTTCCGAAGGTAA
CTGGCTTCAGCAGAGCGCAGATACCAAATACTGTTCTTCTAGTGTAGCCGTAGTTAGGCCACCACTTCAA
GAACTCTGTAGCACCGCCTACATACCTCGCTCTGCTAATCCTGTTACCAGTGGCTGCTGCCAGTGGCGAT
AAGTCGTGTCTTACCGGGTTGGACTCAAGACGATAGTTACCGGATAAGGCGCAGCGGTCGGGCTGAACGG
GGGGTTCGTGCACACAGCCCAGCTTGGAGCGAACGACCTACACCGAACTGAGATACCTACAGCGTGAGCT
ATGAGAAAGCGCCACGCTTCCCGAAGGGAGAAAGGCGGACAGGTATCCGGTAAGCGGCAGGGTCGGAACA
GGAGAGCGCACGAGGGAGCTTCCAGGGGGAAACGCCTGGTATCTTTATAGTCCTGTCGGGTTTCGCCACC
TCTGACTTGAGCGTCGATTTTTGTGATGCTCGTCAGGGGGGCGGAGCCTATGGAAAAACGCCAGCAACGC
GGCCTTTTTACGGTTCCTGGCCTTTTGCTGGCCTTTTGCTCACATGTTCTTTCCTGCGTTATCCCCTGAT
TCTGTGGATAACCGTATTACCGCCTTTGAGTGAGCTGATACCGCTCGCCGCAGCCGAACGACCGAGCGCA
GCGAGTCAGTGAGCGAGGAAGCGGAAGAGCGCCCAATACGCAAACCGCCTCTCCCCGCGCGTTGGCCGAT
TCATTAATGCAGCTGGCACGACAGGTTTCCCGACTGGAAAGCGGGCAGTGAGCGCAACGCAATTAATGTG
AGTTAGCTCACTCATTAGGCACCCCAGGCTTTACACTTTATGCTTCCGGCTCGTATGTTGTGTGGAATTG
TGAGCGGATAACAATTTCACACAGGAAACAGCTATGACCATGATTACGCCAAGCGCGCAATTAACCCTCA
CTAAAGGGAACAAAAGCTGGAGCTGCAAGCTTAA
